LOCUS       Exported 6986 bp ds-DNA circular SYN 12-MAY-2021
DEFINITION  Expresses the Fluorescence Lifetime Imaging Microscopy
            (FLIM)-compatible PKA activity sensor FLIM-AKAR in a Cre dependent
            manner in an AAV backbone.
ACCESSION   .
VERSION     .
KEYWORDS    AAV-FLEX-FLIM-AKAR
SOURCE      synthetic DNA construct
  ORGANISM  synthetic DNA construct
REFERENCE   1 (bases 1 to 6986)
  AUTHORS   Chen Y, Saulnier JL, Yellen G, Sabatini BL
  TITLE     A PKA activity sensor for quantitative analysis of endogenous GPCR
            signaling via 2-photon FRET-FLIM imaging.
  JOURNAL   Front Pharmacol. 2014 Apr 2;5:56. doi: 10.3389/fphar.2014.00056.
            eCollection 2014.
  PUBMED    24765076
REFERENCE   2 (bases 1 to 6986)
  AUTHORS   .
  TITLE     Direct Submission
  JOURNAL   Exported May 12, 2021 from SnapGene Server 1.1.58
            http://www.snapgene.com
FEATURES             Location/Qualifiers
     source          1..6986
                     /organism="synthetic DNA construct"
                     /mol_type="other DNA"
     primer_bind     complement(11..28)
                     /label=L4440
                     /note="L4440 vector, forward primer"
     rep_origin      complement(182..770)
                     /direction=LEFT
                     /label=ori
                     /note="high-copy-number ColE1/pMB1/pBR322/pUC origin of
                     replication"
     primer_bind     complement(262..281)
                     /label=pBR322ori-F
                     /note="pBR322 origin, forward primer"
     CDS             complement(941..1801)
                     /codon_start=1
                     /gene="bla"
                     /product="beta-lactamase"
                     /label=AmpR
                     /note="confers resistance to ampicillin, carbenicillin, and
                     related antibiotics"
                     /translation="MSIQHFRVALIPFFAAFCLPVFAHPETLVKVKDAEDQLGARVGYI
                     ELDLNSGKILESFRPEERFPMMSTFKVLLCGAVLSRIDAGQEQLGRRIHYSQNDLVEYS
                     PVTEKHLTDGMTVRELCSAAITMSDNTAANLLLTTIGGPKELTAFLHNMGDHVTRLDRW
                     EPELNEAIPNDERDTTMPVAMATTLRKLLTGELLTLASRQQLIDWMEADKVAGPLLRSA
                     LPAGWFIADKSGAGERGSRGIIAALGPDGKPSRIVVIYTTGSQATMDERNRQIAEIGAS
                     LIKHW"
     primer_bind     1564..1583
                     /label=Amp-R
                     /note="Ampicillin resistance gene, reverse primer"
     promoter        complement(1802..1906)
                     /gene="bla"
                     /label=AmpR promoter
     rep_origin      complement(1932..2387)
                     /direction=LEFT
                     /label=f1 ori
                     /note="f1 bacteriophage origin of replication; arrow
                     indicates direction of (+) strand synthesis"
     primer_bind     complement(2069..2090)
                     /label=F1ori-F
                     /note="F1 origin, forward primer"
     primer_bind     2281..2300
                     /label=F1ori-R
                     /note="F1 origin, reverse primer"
     repeat_region   2459..2588
                     /label=AAV2 ITR
     promoter        2901..3178
                     /label=chicken beta-actin promoter
     primer_bind     3458..3480
                     /label=pCAGGS-5
                     /note="Chimeric intron in CAG promoter, forward primer"
     primer_bind     3542..3561
                     /label=pCAG-F
                     /note="Rabbit beta-globin intron, for pCAG plasmids,
                     forward primer"
     protein_bind    complement(3596..3629)
                     /label=lox2272
                     /bound_moiety="Cre recombinase"
                     /note="Cre-mediated recombination occurs in the 8-bp core
                     sequence (GGATACTT). lox2272 sites are compatible with each
                     other, but incompatible with loxP or loxN sites (Lee and
                     Saito, 1988)."
     protein_bind    complement(3692..3725)
                     /label=loxP
                     /bound_moiety="Cre recombinase"
                     /note="Cre-mediated recombination occurs in the 8-bp core
                     sequence (GCATACAT)."
     CDS             complement(5164..5682)
                     /codon_start=1
                     /product="N-terminal fragment of mVenus for use in
                     bimolecular fluorescence complementation (BiFC) (Kodama and
                     Hu, 2010)"
                     /label=VN173
                     /translation="MVSKGEELFTGVVPILVELDGDVNGHKFSVSGEGEGDATYGKLTL
                     KFICTTGKLPVPWPTLVTTLTYGVQCFSRYPDHMKQHDFFKSAMPEGYVQERTIFFKDD
                     GNYKTRAEVKFEGDTLVNRIELKGIDFKEDGNILGHKLEYNYNSHNVYIMADKQKNGIK
                     VNFKIRHNIE"
     primer_bind     5357..5376
                     /label=EXFP-R
                     /note="For distinguishing EGFP variants, reverse primer"
     primer_bind     5616..5637
                     /label=EGFP-N
                     /note="EGFP, reverse primer"
     regulatory      5679..5688
                     /regulatory_class="other"
                     /note="vertebrate consensus sequence for strong initiation
                     of translation (Kozak, 1987)"
     protein_bind    5709..5742
                     /label=lox2272
                     /bound_moiety="Cre recombinase"
                     /note="Cre-mediated recombination occurs in the 8-bp core
                     sequence (GGATACTT). lox2272 sites are compatible with each
                     other, but incompatible with loxP or loxN sites (Lee and
                     Saito, 1988)."
     protein_bind    5813..5846
                     /label=loxP
                     /bound_moiety="Cre recombinase"
                     /note="Cre-mediated recombination occurs in the 8-bp core
                     sequence (GCATACAT)."
     misc_feature    5888..6476
                     /label=WPRE
                     /note="woodchuck hepatitis virus posttranscriptional
                     regulatory element"
     primer_bind     complement(5941..5961)
                     /label=WPRE-R
                     /note="WPRE, reverse primer"
     CDS             complement(6359..6370)
                     /codon_start=1
                     /product="Factor Xa recognition and cleavage site"
                     /label=Factor Xa site
                     /translation="IEGR"
     polyA_signal    6519..6640
                     /label=SV40 poly(A) signal
                     /note="SV40 polyadenylation signal"
     primer_bind     complement(6530..6549)
                     /label=EBV-rev
                     /note="SV40 polyA terminator, reverse primer"
     primer_bind     6584..6603
                     /label=SV40pA-R
                     /note="SV40 polyA, reverse primer"
     repeat_region   6802..6931
                     /label=AAV2 ITR
ORIGIN
        1 cttccgcttc ctcgctcact gactcgctgc gctcggtcgt tcggctgcgg cgagcggtat
       61 cagctcactc aaaggcggta atacggttat ccacagaatc aggggataac gcaggaaaga
      121 acatgtgagc aaaaggccag caaaaggcca ggaaccgtaa aaaggccgcg ttgctggcgt
      181 ttttccatag gctccgcccc cctgacgagc atcacaaaaa tcgacgctca agtcagaggt
      241 ggcgaaaccc gacaggacta taaagatacc aggcgtttcc ccctggaagc tccctcgtgc
      301 gctctcctgt tccgaccctg ccgcttaccg gatacctgtc cgcctttctc ccttcgggaa
      361 gcgtggcgct ttctcatagc tcacgctgta ggtatctcag ttcggtgtag gtcgttcgct
      421 ccaagctggg ctgtgtgcac gaaccccccg ttcagcccga ccgctgcgcc ttatccggta
      481 actatcgtct tgagtccaac ccggtaagac acgacttatc gccactggca gcagccactg
      541 gtaacaggat tagcagagcg aggtatgtag gcggtgctac agagttcttg aagtggtggc
      601 ctaactacgg ctacactaga agaacagtat ttggtatctg cgctctgctg aagccagtta
      661 ccttcggaaa aagagttggt agctcttgat ccggcaaaca aaccaccgct ggtagcggtg
      721 gtttttttgt ttgcaagcag cagattacgc gcagaaaaaa aggatctcaa gaagatcctt
      781 tgatcttttc tacggggtct gacgctcagt ggaacgaaaa ctcacgttaa gggattttgg
      841 tcatgagatt atcaaaaagg atcttcacct agatcctttt aaattaaaaa tgaagtttta
      901 aatcaatcta aagtatatat gagtaaactt ggtctgacag ttaccaatgc ttaatcagtg
      961 aggcacctat ctcagcgatc tgtctatttc gttcatccat agttgcctga ctccccgtcg
     1021 tgtagataac tacgatacgg gagggcttac catctggccc cagtgctgca atgataccgc
     1081 gagacccacg ctcaccggct ccagatttat cagcaataaa ccagccagcc ggaagggccg
     1141 agcgcagaag tggtcctgca actttatccg cctccatcca gtctattaat tgttgccggg
     1201 aagctagagt aagtagttcg ccagttaata gtttgcgcaa cgttgttgcc attgctacag
     1261 gcatcgtggt gtcacgctcg tcgtttggta tggcttcatt cagctccggt tcccaacgat
     1321 caaggcgagt tacatgatcc cccatgttgt gcaaaaaagc ggttagctcc ttcggtcctc
     1381 cgatcgttgt cagaagtaag ttggccgcag tgttatcact catggttatg gcagcactgc
     1441 ataattctct tactgtcatg ccatccgtaa gatgcttttc tgtgactggt gagtactcaa
     1501 ccaagtcatt ctgagaatag tgtatgcggc gaccgagttg ctcttgcccg gcgtcaatac
     1561 gggataatac cgcgccacat agcagaactt taaaagtgct catcattgga aaacgttctt
     1621 cggggcgaaa actctcaagg atcttaccgc tgttgagatc cagttcgatg taacccactc
     1681 gtgcacccaa ctgatcttca gcatctttta ctttcaccag cgtttctggg tgagcaaaaa
     1741 caggaaggca aaatgccgca aaaaagggaa taagggcgac acggaaatgt tgaatactca
     1801 tactcttcct ttttcaatat tattgaagca tttatcaggg ttattgtctc atgagcggat
     1861 acatatttga atgtatttag aaaaataaac aaataggggt tccgcgcaca tttccccgaa
     1921 aagtgccacc taaattgtaa gcgttaatat tttgttaaaa ttcgcgttaa atttttgtta
     1981 aatcagctca ttttttaacc aataggccga aatcggcaaa atcccttata aatcaaaaga
     2041 atagaccgag atagggttga gtgttgttcc agtttggaac aagagtccac tattaaagaa
     2101 cgtggactcc aacgtcaaag gnnnnnnnnn nnnnnnnnnn nnnnnnnnnn nnnnnnnnnn
     2161 nnnnnnnnnn tnnnnnnnnn nnnnnnnnnn nnnnnnnnnn nnnnnnnnnn nnnnnnnnnn
     2221 nnnnnnnnnn nnnnnnnnnn nnnnnnnnnn nnnnnnnnnn nngnnnnnnn nnnnnnnnnn
     2281 nnnnnnnnnn nnnnnnnnnn nnnnnnnnnn nnnnnnnnnn nnnnnnnnnn nnnnnnnnnn
     2341 nnnnnnnnnn nnnnnnnnnn nnnnnnnnnn nnnnnnnnnn nnnnnnnccc attcgccatt
     2401 caggctgcgc aactgttggg aagggcgatc ggtgcgggcc tcttcgctat tacgccagct
     2461 gcgcgctcgc tcgctcactg aggccgcccg ggcaaagccc gggcgtcggg cgacctttgg
     2521 tcgcccggcc tcagtgagcg agcgagcgcg cagagaggga gtggccaact ccatcactag
     2581 gggttccttg tagttaatga ttaacccgcc atgctactta tctacgtagc catgctctag
     2641 gaagatcgta ccattgacgt caataatgac gtatgttccc atagtaacgc caatagggac
     2701 tttccattga cgtcaatggg tggagtattt acggtaaact gcccacttgg cagtacatca
     2761 agtgtatcat atgccaagta cgccccctat tgacgtcaat gacggtaaat ggcccgcctg
     2821 gcattatgcc cagtacatga ccttatggga ctttcctact tggcagtaca tctacgtatt
     2881 agtcatcgct attaccatgg tcgaggtgag ccccacgttc tgcttcactc tccccatctc
     2941 ccccccctcc ccacccccaa ttttgtattt atttattttt taattatttt gtgcagcgat
     3001 gggggcgggg gggggggggg ggcgcgcgcc aggcggggcg gggcggggcg aggggcgggg
     3061 cggggcgagg cggagaggtg cggcggcagc caatcagagc ggcgcgctcc gaaagtttcc
     3121 ttttatggcg aggcggcggc ggcggcggcc ctataaaaag cgaagcgcgc ggcgggcggg
     3181 agtcgctgcg acgctgcctt cgccccgtgc cccgctccgc cgccgcctcg cgccgcccgc
     3241 cccggctctg actgaccgcg ttactcccac aggtgagcgg gcgggacggc ccttctcctc
     3301 cgggctgtaa ttagcgcttg gtttaatgac ggcttgtttc ttttctgtgg ctgcgtgaaa
     3361 gccttgaggg gctccgggag ggccctttgt gcggggggag cggctcgggg ctgtccgcgg
     3421 ggggacggct gccttcgggg gggacggggc agggcggggt tcggcttctg gcgtgtgacc
     3481 ggcggctcta gagcctctgc taaccatgtt catgccttct tctttttcct acagctcctg
     3541 ggcaacgtgc tggttattgt gctgtctcat cattttggca aagaattgga tccccataac
     3601 ttcgtataaa gtatcctata cgaagttata tcaaaatagg aagaccaatg cttcaccatc
     3661 gacccgaatt gccaagcatc accatcgacc cataacttcg tataatgtat gctatacgaa
     3721 gttatactag ggatcccctt actcgatgtt gtgcctgatt ttgaagttga ccttgatacc
     3781 gtttttctgc ttgtcggcca taatatagac gttcacgcta ttccagttgt actccagctt
     3841 atgcccgagg atatttccat cttctttaaa gtcaatcccc ttcagctcga ttcggttgac
     3901 gagggtgtca ccttcgaact tcacctctgc gcgagttttg tagttgccat cgtccttaaa
     3961 gaaaattgtc cgttcctgca cgtatccctc aggcatggca gatttaaaga aatcatgctg
     4021 cttcatgtgg tcggggtacc ttgcaaagca catcaggccg taaccgaagg tagtgaccag
     4081 ggttggccaa ggcacgggca gcttccctgt ggtgcagatc agtttgagtg tcagctttcc
     4141 ataggtagca tccccttctc cctcgccgct cacgctgaac ttgtggccgt tcacgtcgcc
     4201 gtccagttcc acgagaatgg ggaccacgcc agtgaacagt tcctcgccct tggacaccat
     4261 gctaccccct gttccgcctt tgtacagctc gtccatcccg agagtgattc cagcggctgt
     4321 gactctttcg agcagcacca tatgatccct tttctcattt ggatcttttg acagggcact
     4381 ctgataagag aggtagtggt tgtctgggag gaggactggc ccgtcaccga ttggagtatt
     4441 ctgctgatag tggtctgcga gctggactga acccatgagt tctgagccgc cggtgccgcc
     4501 gtccaccagg gtggcgcgac gcaggccctt ggtgctgccc tcgccgctgc ctggcttacc
     4561 tgcagagcga tcaactttgt tctgctcgag gcactgctta aatttgtcgt ttatgaaaat
     4621 gaccagagat aaaatatctg attccacgcc tacaccaacg gttatttcat caccttgaga
     4681 cagtaactga ttgctgttct tctcgacttt ttgcccattt aaccaggtcc cgttagtgct
     4741 gatgtcgttg aggaggaggt tcccgtcttc gcccaggaga atctgaaagt gcttattgga
     4801 cagcctgcta atgttcccca ggtgatagtc gcaagcgggg tttcttccga atgtccagac
     4861 tttcttaata gaccttttct ccttcagcac ctgactgatg tcggcagaca ggtcgcgaat
     4921 ggggatctgt ccagttgtac agatgacccg gcacacgata ttttcaccga tctgctcctg
     4981 ggaaaactta tgcatgcgag cggcagtgac gaactcgagc agcaccatgt gatcccgttt
     5041 ctcgtttggg tcttttgaga gcttactctg agtagacaga taatgattat cagggagcag
     5101 gacgggcccg tctccgatag gtgtgttctg ctggtaatga tcagccagct gcacgctgcc
     5161 gtcctcgatg ttgtggcgga tcttgaagtt caccttgatg ccgttcttct gcttgtcggc
     5221 catgatatag acgttgtggc tgttgtagtt gtactccagc ttgtgcccca ggatgttgcc
     5281 gtcctccttg aagtcgatgc ccttcagctc gatgcggttc accagggtgt cgccctcgaa
     5341 cttcacctcg gcgcgggtct tgtagttgcc gtcgtccttg aagaagatgg tgcgctcctg
     5401 gacgtagcct tcgggcatgg cggacttgaa gaagtcgtgc tgcttcatgt ggtcggggta
     5461 gcggctgaag cactgcacgc cgtaggtcag ggtggtcacg agggtgggcc agggcacggg
     5521 cagcttgccg gtggtgcaga tgaacttcag ggtcagcttg ccgtaggtgg catcgccctc
     5581 gccctcgccg gacacgctga acttgtggcc gtttacgtcg ccgtccagct cgaccaggat
     5641 gggcaccacc ccggtgaaca gctcctcgcc cttgctcacc atggtggcgg cgggtaccga
     5701 attctagtat aacttcgtat aggatacttt atacgaagtt atcattggga ttcttcctat
     5761 tttgatccaa gcatcaccat cgaccctcta gtccagatct caccatcgac ccataacttc
     5821 gtatagcata cattatacga agttatgtcc ctcgaagagg ttcgaattcg atatcaagct
     5881 tatcgataat caacctctgg attacaaaat ttgtgaaaga ttgactggta ttcttaacta
     5941 tgttgctcct tttacgctat gtggatacgc tgctttaatg cctttgtatc atgctattgc
     6001 ttcccgtatg gctttcattt tctcctcctt gtataaatcc tggttgctgt ctctttatga
     6061 ggagttgtgg cccgttgtca ggcaacgtgg cgtggtgtgc actgtgtttg ctgacgcaac
     6121 ccccactggt tggggcattg ccaccacctg tcagctcctt tccgggactt tcgctttccc
     6181 cctccctatt gccacggcgg aactcatcgc cgcctgcctt gcccgctgct ggacaggggc
     6241 tcggctgttg ggcactgaca attccgtggt gttgtcgggg aaatcatcgt cctttccttg
     6301 gctgctcgcc tgtgttgcca cctggattct gcgcgggacg tccttctgct acgtcccttc
     6361 ggccctcaat ccagcggacc ttccttcccg cggcctgctg ccggctctgc ggcctcttcc
     6421 gcgtcttcgc cttcgccctc agacgagtcg gatctccctt tgggccgcct ccccgcatcg
     6481 ataccgtcga cccgggcggc cgcttcgagc agacatgata agatacattg atgagtttgg
     6541 acaaaccaca actagaatgc agtgaaaaaa atgctttatt tgtgaaattt gtgatgctat
     6601 tgctttattt gtaaccatta taagctgcaa taaacaagtt aacaacaaca attgcattca
     6661 ttttatgttt caggttcagg gggagatgtg ggaggttttt taaagcaagt aaaacctcta
     6721 caaatgtggt aaaatcgata aggatcttcc tagagcatgg ctacgtagat aagtagcatg
     6781 gcgggttaat cattaactac aaggaacccc tagtgatgga gttggccact ccctctctgc
     6841 gcgctcgctc gctcactgag gccgggcgac caaaggtcgc ccgacgcccg ggctttgccc
     6901 gggcggcctc agtgagcgag cgagcgcgca gctgcattaa tgaatcggcc aacgcgcggg
     6961 gagaggcggt ttgcgtattg ggcgct
//
