[The description below was written by a language model from this plasmid's Addgene catalogue record and the feature table of its GenBank file.]
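Description:
AAV-FLEX-FLIM-AKAR is an adeno-associated virus transfer plasmid of about 7 kb, built on the AAV-FLEX backbone, for Cre-dependent expression of a protein kinase A (PKA) activity reporter in mammalian cells. The plasmid backbone carries a ColE1/pUC-type origin, an f1 phage origin and a beta-lactamase gene for ampicillin selection. The feature annotation calls the origin high-copy, whereas the catalogue lists the plasmid as low copy and recommends a recombination-deficient E. coli host, as is usual for constructs with ITRs and repeated lox sites. Two AAV2 inverted terminal repeats flank the expression cassette and define the segment that is packaged into recombinant AAV particles.

Between the ITRs, a CAG promoter (annotated through its chicken beta-actin promoter and chimeric intron regions) drives the roughly 1.9 kb synthetic FLIM-AKAR insert, followed by a WPRE to enhance transcript stability and expression and an SV40 polyadenylation signal. The coding sequence lies in reverse orientation relative to the promoter and is bracketed by oppositely oriented lox2272 and loxP pairs. This is the FLEX (double-inverted) arrangement, in which Cre recombination inverts the insert and then excises one site of each pair, locking it in the sense orientation so that only Cre-expressing cells produce the sensor. The only coding feature annotated within the insert is a GFP-family segment auto-labelled as an mVenus N-terminal fragment, preceded by a Kozak sequence. This most likely reflects sequence similarity to one of the sensor's fluorescent protein domains rather than a BiFC component, and the rest of the sensor is not annotated. The Factor Xa site called inside the WPRE is probably an incidental match.

FLIM-AKAR was derived from the AKAR3 reporter and adapted for fluorescence lifetime imaging. It is intended for quantitative two-photon FRET-FLIM measurement of PKA activity, such as that evoked by endogenous GPCR signalling, in genetically defined cell populations.
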