Addgene plasmid #60445: AAV-FLEX-FLIM-AKAR
Purpose: Expresses the Fluorescence Lifetime Imaging Microscopy (FLIM)-compatible PKA activity sensor FLIM-AKAR in a Cre dependent manner in an AAV backbone
Depositing lab: Bernardo Sabatini. Depositing organization: Harvard Medical School. Publication: A PKA activity sensor for quantitative analysis of endogenous GPCR signaling via 2-photon FRET-FLIM imaging. Chen Y, Saulnier JL, Yellen G, Sabatini BL. Front Pharmacol. 2014 Apr 2;5:56. doi: 10.3389/fphar.2014.00056. eCollection 2014. PubMed 24765076.
Backbone
  Vector backbone: AAV-FLEX
  Backbone manufacturer: Scott Sternson
  Backbone size w/o insert (bp): 5100
  Total vector size (bp): 7000
  Modifications to backbone: N/A
  Vector type: Mammalian Expression, AAV, Cre/Lox
Growth in bacteria
  Bacterial resistance: Ampicillin, 100 μg/mL
  Growth temperature: 30°C
  Growth strain: Stbl3
  Growth instructions: Use recombinase-free E. coli (e.g. Invitrogen's Stbl3)
  Copy number: Low Copy
Gene/Insert
  Gene/Insert name: FLIM-AKAR
  Species: Synthetic
  Insert size (bp): 1900
  Promoter: CAG
  Cloning method: Ligation Independent Cloning
  Sequencing primers: 5′ GCAACGTGCTGGTTATTGTG; 3′ GAGGTTGATTATCGATAAGC
Resource information
  A portion of this plasmid was derived from a plasmid made by: FLIM-AKAR was modified from AKAR3 from Jin Zhang's laboratory at Johns Hopkins University.
Terms and licenses: Academic/Nonprofit Terms; Industry Terms: Not Available to Industry
How to cite: AAV-FLEX-FLIM-AKAR was a gift from Bernardo Sabatini (Addgene plasmid # 60445 ; http://n2t.net/addgene:60445 ; RRID:Addgene_60445)
