>Addgene plasmid #60445 | AAV-FLEX-FLIM-AKAR | addgene partial sequence | sequence record 98632 | WPRE-R 5'-CATAGCGTAAAAGGAGCAACA-3'
TTTTGTAATCCAGAGGTTGATTATCGATAAGCTTGATATCGAATTCGAACCTCTTCGAGGGACATAACTT
CGTATAATGTATGCTATACGAAGTTATGGGTCGATGGTGAGATCTGGACTAGAGGGTCGATGGTGATGCT
TGGATCAAAATAGGAAGAATCCCAATGATAACTTCGTATAAAGTATCCTATACGAAGTTATACTAGAATT
CGGTACCCGCCGCCACCATGGTGAGCAAGGGCGAGGAGCTGTTCACCGGGGTGGTGCCCATCCTGGTCGA
GCTGGACGGCGACGTAAACGGCCACAAGTTCAGCGTGTCCGGCGAGGGCGAGGGCGATGCCACCTACGGC
AAGCTGACCCTGAAGTTCATCTGCACCACCGGCAAGCTGCCCGTGCCCTGGCCCACCCTCGTGACCACCC
T
