>Addgene plasmid #60445 | AAV-FLEX-FLIM-AKAR | addgene partial sequence | sequence record 98638 | pCAG-F 5'-GCAACGTGCTGGTTATTGTG-3'
CCCCATAACTTCGTATAAAGTATCCTATACGAAGTTATATCAAAATAGGAAGACCAATGCTTCACCATCG
ACCCGAATTGCCAAGCATCACCATCGACCCATAACTTCGTATAATGTATGCTATACGAAGTTATACTAGG
GATCCCCTTACTCGATGTTGTGCCTGATTTTGAAGTTGACCTTGATACCGTTTTTCTGCTTGTCGGCCAT
AATATAGACGTTCACGCTATTCCAGTTG
