>Addgene plasmid #60445 | AAV-FLEX-FLIM-AKAR | addgene partial sequence | sequence record 99146 | EXFP-internal-F 5'-ACGACGGCAACTACAAGACC-3'
AACCGCATCGAGCTGAAGGGCATCGACTTCAAGGAGGACGGCAACATCCTGGGGCACAAGCTGGAGTACA
ACTACAACAGCCACAACGTCTATATCATGGCCGACAAGCAGAAGAACGGCATCAAGGTGAACTTCAAGAT
CCGCCACAACATCGAGGACGGCAGCGTGCAGCTGGCTGATCATTACCAGCAGAACACACCTATCGGAGAC
GGGCCCGTCCTGCTCCCTGATAATCATTATCTGTCTACTCAGAGTAAGCTCTCAAAAGACCCAAACGAGA
AACGGGATCACATGGTGCTGCTCGAGTTCGTCACTGCCGCTCGCATGCATAAGTTTTCCCAGGAGCAGAT
CGGTGAAAATATCGTGTGCCGGGTCATCTGTACAACTGGACAGATCCCCATTCGCGACCTGTCTGCCGAC
ATCAGTCAGGTGCTGAAGGAGAAAAGGTCTATTAAGAAAGTCTGGACATTCGGAAGAAACCCCGCTTGCG
ACTATCACCTGGGGAACATTAGCAGGCTGTCCAATAAGCACTTTCAGATTCTCCTGGGCGAAGACGGGAA
CCTCCTCCTCAACGACATCAGCACTAACGGGACCTGGTTAAATGGGCAAAAAGTCGAGAAGAACAGCAAT
CAGTTACTGTCTCAAGGTGATGAAATAACCGTTGGTGTAGGCGTGGAATCAGATATTTTATCTCTGGTCA
TTTTCATAAACGACAAATTTAAGCAGTGCCTCGAGCAGAACAAAGTTGATCGCTCTGCAGGTAAGCCAGG
CAGCGGCGAGGGCAGCACCAAGGGCCTGCGTCGCGCCACCCTGGTGGACGGCGGCACCG
